>Addgene plasmid #35056 | IFI16-(192-393)-HinA-E222A | addgene partial sequence | sequence record 45037 | T7 5'-TAATACGACTCACTATAGGG-3'
GNGAATTCCCTCTGAATATTTTGTTTACTTTAAGAAGGAGATATACCATGGGCAGCAGCCATCATCATCA
TCATCACAGCAGCGGCCTGGTGCCGCGCGGCAGCCATATGCAGGTAACTCCCAGAAGAAATGTTCTCCAA
AAACGCCCAGTGATAGTGAAGGTACTGAGTACAACAAAGCCATTTGAATATGAGACCCCAGCAATGGAGA
AAAAAATAATGTTTCATGCTACAGTGGCTACACAGACACAGTTCTTCCATGTGAAGGTTTTAAACACCAG
CTTGAAGGAGAAATTCAATGGAAAGAAAATCATCATCATATCAGATTATTTGGAATATGATAGTCTCCTA
GAGGTCAATGAAGAATCTACTGTATCTGAAGCTGGTCCTAACCAAACGTTTGAGGTTCCAAATAAAATCA
TCAACAGAGCAAAGGAAACTCTGAAGATTGATATTCTTCACAAACAAGCTTCAGGAAATATTGTATATGG
GGTATTTATGCTACATAAGAAAACAGTAAATCAGAAGACCACAATCTACGAAATTCAGGATGATAGAGGA
AAAATGGATGTAGTGGGGACAGGACAATGTCACAATATCCCCTGTGAAGAAGGAGATAAGCTCCAACTTT
TCTGCTTTCGACTTAGAAAAAAGAACCAGATGTCAAAACTGATTTCAGAAATGCATAGTTTTATCCAGAT
AAAGAAAAAAACAAACTAGGGATCCGGCTGCTAACAAAGCCCGAAAGGAAGCTGAGTTGGCTGCTGCCAC
CGCTGAGCAATAACTAGCATAACCCCTTGGGGCCTCTAAACGGGTCTTGAGGGGTTTTTTGCTGAAAGGA
GGAACTATATCCGGATATCCCGCAAGAGGCCCGGCAGTACCGGCATAACCAAGCCTAGCTCGCTCAGGGC
GCGAA
