[The description below was written by a language model from this plasmid's Addgene catalogue record.]
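Description:
IFI16-(192-393)-HinA-E222A is a bacterial protein expression plasmid built on the Novagen pET15b backbone (about 5.7 kb without insert). It is propagated in E. coli as a high-copy plasmid under ampicillin selection. Routine cloning strains are used for maintenance, and a DE3 lysogen supplying T7 RNA polymerase is used for protein production; the depositor notes a BL21(DE3) codon-plus strain, which also provides rare tRNAs helpful for human coding sequences.

The insert is a roughly 600 bp fragment of human IFI16 (interferon-inducible protein 16, also known as IFNGIP1 or PYHIN2). It encodes residues 192–393, which correspond to the HinA domain, and carries a glutamate-to-alanine substitution at position 222. The fragment was placed between the NdeI and BamHI sites of the vector, so it is transcribed from the T7 promoter and fused in frame to the backbone-encoded N-terminal His tag. In pET-type vectors, expression is induced with IPTG, and the His tag allows the recombinant protein to be recovered by immobilised metal affinity chromatography.

The construct comes from structural and biochemical work on IFI16 and its interaction with the tumour suppressor p53, so it is suited to producing purified mutant HinA domain for structural, biophysical or binding studies, for example alongside the wild-type domain. The record does not state the specific rationale for the E222A change. No feature table was supplied, so details of the backbone elements beyond those listed in the catalogue entry are not documented here.
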