Addgene plasmid #35056: IFI16-(192-393)-HinA-E222A
Depositing lab: Cheryl Arrowsmith. Depositing organization: University Health Network. Publication: Interferon-inducible protein 16: insight into the interaction with tumor suppressor p53. Liao JC, Lam R, Brazda V, Duan S, Ravichandran M, Ma J, Xiao T, Tempel W, Zuo X, Wang YX, Chirgadze NY, Arrowsmith CH. Structure. 2011 Mar 9;19(3):418-29. 10.1016/j.str.2010.12.015 PubMed 21397192.
Backbone
  Vector backbone: pET15b
  Backbone manufacturer: Novagen
  Backbone size w/o insert (bp): 5700
Growth in bacteria
  Bacterial resistance: Ampicillin, 100 μg/mL
  Growth temperature: 37°C
  Growth strain: DH5alpha
  Growth instructions: induce culture at OD600=0.8 with 1mM IPTG, 15oC overnight
  Copy number: High Copy
Gene/Insert
  Gene/Insert name: IFI16-(192-393)-HinA
  Species: H. sapiens (human)
  Insert size (bp): 603
  Mutation: Contains HinA domain: aa 192-393; E222A mutation
  Entrez Gene: IFI16 (a.k.a. IFNGIP1, PYHIN2)
  Promoter: T7
  Tag / fusion protein: His (N terminal on backbone)
  Cloning method: Restriction Enzyme; 5′ cloning site NdeI (unknown if destroyed); 3′ cloning site BamHI (unknown if destroyed)
  Sequencing primers: 5′ T7; 3′ T7-term
Terms and licenses: Academic/Nonprofit Terms; Industry Terms: Not Available to Industry
Depositor comments: Growth conditions for protein production: BL21DE3-Codon-plus-RIL
How to cite: IFI16-(192-393)-HinA-E222A was a gift from Cheryl Arrowsmith (Addgene plasmid # 35056 ; http://n2t.net/addgene:35056 ; RRID:Addgene_35056)
